>Addgene plasmid #185263 | pST_DHN_TaLEA4 (pBS0802) | addgene full sequence | sequence record 363783 | Addgene NGS Result
CTGACGTCGACGGATCGGGAGATCTCCCGATCCCCTATGGTGCACTCTCAGTACAATCTGCTCTGATGCC
GCATAGTTAAGCCAGTATCTGCTCCCTGCTTGTGTGTTGGAGGTCGCTGAGTAGTGCGCGAGCAAAATTT
AAGCTACAACAAGGCAAGGCTTGACCGACAATTGCATGAAGAATCTGCTTAGGGTTAGGCGTTTTGCGCT
GCTTCGCGATGTACGGGCCAGATATACGCGTTGACATTGATTATTGACTAGTTATTAATAGTAATCAATT
ACGGGGTCATTAGTTCATAGCCCATATATGGAGTTCCGCGTTACATAACTTACGGTAAATGGCCCGCCTG
GCTGACCGCCCAACGACCCCCGCCCATTGACGTCAATAATGACGTATGTTCCCATAGTAACGCCAATAGG
GACTTTCCATTGACGTCAATGGGTGGAGTATTTACGGTAAACTGCCCACTTGGCAGTACATCAAGTGTAT
CATATGCCAAGTACGCCCCCTATTGACGTCAATGACGGTAAATGGCCCGCCTGGCATTATGCCCAGTACA
TGACCTTATGGGACTTTCCTACTTGGCAGTACATCTACGTATTAGTCATCGCTATTACCATGGTGATGCG
GTTTTGGCAGTACATCAATGGGCGTGGATAGCGGTTTGACTCACGGGGATTTCCAAGTCTCCACCCCATT
GACGTCAATGGGAGTTTGTTTTGGCACCAAAATCAACGGGACTTTCCAAAATGTCGTAACAACTCCGCCC
CATTGACGCAAATGGGCGGTAGGCGTGTACGGTGGGAGGTCTATATAAGCAGAGCTCTCTGGCTAACTAG
AGAACCCACTGCTTACTGGCTTATCGAAATTAATACGACTCACTATAGGGAGACCCAAGCTGGCTAGCCA
CCATGTCAGGCTGGTTTCAAGAAAAGTCCGGGGATGCTACCAAAACTGCTTCCGAAACCGGACAAACAAT
TCAAGATCGGGCAGTTGAAGCTAAAGATCAAACAGGTGCTTTTCTGGGAGAGAAATCCGAAGCTGTTACT
AAAGCAGCAAGTGAAACCACTGAAGCTGCTAAGAAAATGGGTGGGGAAGCCATGGGAAAAGCATCCGAAA
CTGTCGAAGCAGGTAAAGATCATGCTGTCGAAGGGAAAGATCAAACGGGGTCTTTCTTTGGTGATAAAAC
TGATGCTGTCAAGAAGACGGCAACTGAAACTGCGGATGCTACAAAAGAAAAGTCAACTGAAGCTGCCCAA
CATGTTCAAGATACTGCTGCACAATATACGAAAGATACACCAGTCGCACCTAAAGAAAATGTGTTTCAAC
AAGCTGGCGGAAATATGGTAGGAGCTGCAACAAGTCGGGTCCAGGGTAGTTGTGGTGGCGGTGCGACTAG
TTTTCCTCTCCTCAGACGCTCCAGAGTTTGGCCATCCCGAGGAGAACGGCTTAGTCCTTCTTCAAGTCGG
GAACCCCCATGAACCCGCTGATCAGCCTCGACTGTGCCTTCTAGTTGCCAGCCATCTGTTGTTTGCCCCT
CCCCCGTGCCTTCCTTGACCCTGGAAGGTGCCACTCCCACTGTCCTTTCCTAATAAAATGAGGAAATTGC
ATCGCATTGTCTGAGTAGGTGTCATTCTATTCTGGGGGGTGGGGTGGGGCAGGACAGCAAGGGGGAGGAT
TGGGAAGACAATAGCAGGCATGCTGGGGATGCGGTGGGCTCTATGGCTTCTGAGGCGGAAAGAACCAGCT
GGGGCTCTAGGGGGTATCCCC
[124 nt withheld, positions 1772-1895]
C
[91 nt withheld, positions 1897-1987]
A
[49 nt withheld, positions 1989-2037]
CCTTTGACGTTGGAGTCCACGTTCTTT
[37 nt withheld, positions 2065-2101]
ACCCTATCTCGGTCTATTCTTTTGATTTATAAGGGATTTTGCCGATTTCGGCCTATTGGTTAAAAAATGA
GCTGATTTAACAAAAATTTAACGCGAATTAATTCTGTGGAATGTGTGTCAGTTAGGGTGTGGAAAGTCCC
CAGGCTCCCCAGCAGGCAGAAGTATGCAAAGCATGCATCTCAATTAGTCAGCAACCAGGTGTGGAAAGTC
CCCAGGCTCCCCAGCAGGCAGAAGTATGCAAAGCATGCATCTCAATTAGTCAGCAACCATAGTCCCGCCC
CTAACTCCGCCCATCCCGCCCCTAACTCCGCCCAGTTCCGCCCATTCTCCGCCCCATGGCTGACTAATTT
TTTTTATTTATGCAGAGGCCGAGGCCGCCTCTGCCTCTGAGCTATTCCAGAAGTAGTGAGGAGGCTTTTT
TGGAGGCCTAGGCTTTTGCAAAAAGCTCCCGGGAGCTTGTATATCCATTTTCGGATCTGATCAGCACGTG
TTGACAATTAATCATCGGCATAGTATATCGGCATAGTATAATACGACAAGGTGAGGAACTAAACCATGGC
CAAGTTGACCAGTGCCGTTCCGGTGCTCACCGCGCGCGACGTCGCCGGAGCGGTCGAGTTCTGGACCGAC
CGGCTCGGGTTCTCCCGGGACTTCGTGGAGGACGACTTCGCCGGTGTGGTCCGGGACGACGTGACCCTGT
TCATCAGCGCGGTCCAGGACCAGGTGGTGCCGGACAACACCCTGGCCTGGGTGTGGGTGCGCGGCCTGGA
CGAGCTGTACGCCGAGTGGTCGGAGGTCGTGTCCACGAACTTCCGGGACGCCTCCGGGCCGGCCATGACC
GAGATCGGCGAGCAGCCGTGGGGGCGGGAGTTCGCCCTGCGCGACCCGGCCGGCAACTGCGTGCACTTCG
TGGCCGAGGAGCAGGACTGACACGTGCTACGAGATTTCGATTCCACCGCCGCCTTCTATGAAAGGTTGGG
CTTCGGAATCGTTTTCCGGGACGCCGGCTGGATGATCCTCCAGCGCGGGGATCTCATGCTGGAGTTCTTC
GCCCACCCCAACTTGTTTATTGCAGCTTATAATGGTTACAAATAAAGCAATAGCATCACAAATTTCACAA
ATAAAGCATTTTTTTCACTGCATTCTAGTTGTGGTTTGTCCAAACTCATCAATGTATCTTATCATGTCTG
TATACCGTCGACCTCTAGCTAGAGCTTGGCGTAATCATGGTCATAGCTGTTTCCTGTGTGAAATTGTTAT
CCGCTCACAATTCCACACAACATACGAGCCGGAAGCATAAAGTGTAAAGCCTGGGGTGCCTAATGAGTGA
GCTAACTTACATTAATTGCGTTGCGCTCACTGCCCGCTTTCCAGTCGGGAAACCTGTCGTGCCAGCTGCA
TTAATGAATCGGCCAACGCGCGGGGAGAGGCGGTTTGCGTATTGGGCGCTCTTCCGCTTCCTCGCTCACT
GACTCGCTGCGCTCGGTCGTTCGGCTGCGGCGAGCGGTATCAGCTCACTCAAAGGCGGTAATACGGTTAT
CCACAGAATCAGGGGATAACGCAGGAAAGAACATGTGAGCAAAAGGCCAGCAAAAGGCCAGGAACCGTAA
AAAGGCCGCGTTGCTGGCGTTTTTCCATAGGCTCCGCCCCCCTGACGAGCATCACAAAAATCGACGCTCA
AGTCAGAGGTGGCGAAACCCGACAGGACTATAAAGATACCAGGCGTTTCCCCCTGGAAGCTCCCTCGTGC
GCTCTCCTGTTCCGACCCTGCCGCTTACCGGATACCTGTCCGCCTTTCTCCCTTCGGGAAGCGTGGCGCT
TTCTCATAGCTCACGCTGTAGGTATCTCAGTTCGGTGTAGGTCGTTCGCTCCAAGCTGGGCTGTGTGCAC
GAACCCCCCGTTCAGCCCGACCGCTGCGCCTTATCCGGTAACTATCGTCTTGAGTCCAACCCGGTAAGAC
ACGACTTATCGCCACTGGCAGCAGCCACTGGTAACAGGATTAGCAGAGCGAGGTATGTAGGCGGTGCTAC
AGAGTTCTTGAAGTGGTGGCCTAACTACGGCTACACTAGAAGAACAGTATTTGGTATCTGCGCTCTGCTG
AAGCCAGTTACCTTCGGAAAAAGAGTTGGTAGCTCTTGATCCGGCAAACAAACCACCGCTGGTAGCGGTG
GTTTTTTTGTTTGCAAGCAGCAGATTACGCGCAGAAAAAAAGGATCTCAAGAAGATCCTTTGATCTTTTC
TACGGGGTCTGACGCTCAGTGGAACGAAAACTCACGTTAAGGGATTTTGGTCATGAGATTATCAAAAAGG
ATCTTCACCTAGATCCTTTTAAATTAAAAATGAAGTTTTAAATCAATCTAAAGTATATATGAGTAAACTT
GGTCTGACAGTTACCAATGCTTAATCAGTGAGGCACCTATCTCAGCGATCTGTCTATTTCGTTCATCCAT
AGTTGCCTGACTCCCCGTCGTGTAGATAACTACGATACGGGAGGGCTTACCATCTGGCCCCAGTGCTGCA
ATGATACCGCGAGACCCACGCTCACCGGCTCCAGATTTATCAGCAATAAACCAGCCAGCCGGAAGGGCCG
AGCGCAGAAGTGGTCCTGCAACTTTATCCGCCTCCATCCAGTCTATTAATTGTTGCCGGGAAGCTAGAGT
AAGTAGTTCGCCAGTTAATAGTTTGCGCAACGTTGTTGCCATTGCTACAGGCATCGTGGTGTCACGCTCG
TCGTTTGGTATGGCTTCATTCAGCTCCGGTTCCCAACGATCAAGGCGAGTTACATGATCCCCCATGTTGT
GCAAAAAAGCGGTTAGCTCCTTCGGTCCTCCGATCGTTGTCAGAAGTAAGTTGGCCGCAGTGTTATCACT
CATGGTTATGGCAGCACTGCATAATTCTCTTACTGTCATGCCATCCGTAAGATGCTTTTCTGTGACTGGT
GAGTACTCAACCAAGTCATTCTGAGAATAGTGTATGCGGCGACCGAGTTGCTCTTGCCCGGCGTCAATAC
GGGATAATACCGCGCCACATAGCAGAACTTTAAAAGTGCTCATCATTGGAAAACGTTCTTCGGGGCGAAA
ACTCTCAAGGATCTTACCGCTGTTGAGATCCAGTTCGATGTAACCCACTCGTGCACCCAACTGATCTTCA
GCATCTTTTACTTTCACCAGCGTTTCTGGGTGAGCAAAAACAGGAAGGCAAAATGCCGCAAAAAAGGGAA
TAAGGGCGACACGGAAATGTTGAATACTCATACTCTTCCTTTTTCAATATTATTGAAGCATTTATCAGGG
TTATTGTCTCATGAGCGGATACATATTTGAATGTATTTAGAAAAATAAACAAATAGGGGTTCCGCGCACA
TTTCCCCGAAAAGTGCCAC
Features (pLannotate 1.2.2; 20 found; start..end, strand, type, name):
     36..88      -  misc_feature   bom (fragment): basis of mobility region from pBR322
    243..622     +  enhancer       CMV enhancer: human cytomegalovirus immediate early enhancer
    623..826     +  promoter       CMV promoter: human cytomegalovirus (CMV) immediate early promoter
    822..855     +  LTR            5' LTR (truncated) (fragment): truncated 5' long terminal repeat (LTR) from HIV-1
    871..889     +  promoter       T7 promoter: promoter for bacteriophage T7 RNA polymerase
   1502..1726    +  polyA_signal   bGH poly(A) signal: bovine growth hormone polyadenylation signal
   1730..1751    +  promoter       SV40 promoter (fragment): SV40 enhancer and early promoter
   1772..2200    +  rep_origin     f1 ori (sequence partly withheld): f1 bacteriophage origin of replication; arrow indicates direction of (+) strand synthesis
   2214..2543    +  promoter       SV40 promoter: SV40 enhancer and early promoter
   2591..2638    +  promoter       EM7 promoter: synthetic bacterial promoter&nbsp
   2657..3031    +  CDS            BleoR: antibiotic-binding protein; Sh ble from Streptoalloteichus hindustanus; confers resistance to bleomycin, phleomycin, and Zeocin™
   3041..3166    +  CDS            ble (fragment): BLE_KLEPN - Experimental evidence at protein level: Swiss-Prot protein existence level 1. Binding protein with a strong affinity to the bleomycin family of antibiotics. Binds to CL990; an antimitotic-antibiotic compound. From Klebsiella pneumoniae.
   3161..3282    +  polyA_signal   SV40 poly(A) signal: SV40 polyadenylation signal
   3355..3371    -  protein_bind   lac operator: The lac repressor binds to the lac operator to inhibit transcription in E. coli. This inhibition can be relieved by adding lactose or isopropyl-β-D-thiogalactopyranoside (IPTG). lac repressor encoded by lacI
   3379..3409    -  promoter       lac promoter: promoter for the E. coli lac operon
   3424..3445    -  protein_bind   CAP binding site: CAP binding activates transcription in the presence of cAMP. E. coli catabolite activator protein
   3458..3550    -  CDS            lacI (fragment): lac repressor; lacI; The lac repressor binds to the lac operator to inhibit transcription in E. coli. This inhibition can be relieved by adding lactose or isopropyl-β-D-thiogalactopyranoside (IPTG).
   3733..4321    -  rep_origin     ori: high-copy-number ColE1/pMB1/pBR322/pUC origin of replication
   4492..5352    -  CDS            AmpR: β-lactamase; bla; confers resistance to ampicillin, carbenicillin, and related antibiotics
   5353..5457    -  promoter       AmpR promoter: bla
