[The description below was written by a language model from this plasmid's Addgene catalogue record and pLannotate feature annotations shown in this document.]
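Description:
pST_DHN_TaLEA4 (pBS0802) is a 5,480-nt mammalian expression plasmid carrying DHN_TaLEA4, a protein from common wheat (Triticum aestivum), as a 570-bp insert introduced by Gibson cloning into a backbone recorded as YK 02. The feature table places the human CMV immediate-early enhancer and promoter, followed by a T7 promoter, upstream of an unannotated stretch of about 600 nt that ends at the bovine growth hormone polyadenylation signal. The annotation software did not label the insert itself, but this gap is the only position consistent with it, so the wheat coding sequence is presumably transcribed from CMV and terminated by the bGH poly(A). No epitope tags, signal peptides or reporters are annotated, and the record does not state whether any are fused to the protein.

The plasmid is propagated in E. coli at high copy through a ColE1/pUC-type origin and selected with ampicillin via the bla gene and its native promoter. An f1 origin is also present. A second cassette places the Sh ble bleomycin/Zeocin resistance gene under tandem SV40 early and bacterial EM7 promoters with an SV40 poly(A) signal, which allows selection in mammalian cells as well as in bacteria. Several short hits (an HIV-1 LTR fragment, bom, lacI, a second ble fragment and lac promoter/operator remnants) look like backbone residue or annotation artefacts rather than functional parts.

According to the depositor, the construct was used to test proteins from extremotolerant organisms for their ability to attenuate apoptosis in human cells. DHN_TaLEA4 was among the top performers, protecting cells in the apoptosis assay, for which the commercial vector pSecTag2 B served as the negative control.
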