Addgene plasmid #185263: pST_DHN_TaLEA4 (pBS0802)
Purpose: For the mammalian expression of the common wheat protein DHN_TaLEA4. This is one of the top performing targets in our apoptosis assay (it protected from apoptosis).
Depositing lab: Pamela Silver. Depositing organization: Harvard Medical School. Publication: Natural and Designed Proteins Inspired by Extremotolerant Organisms Can Form Condensates and Attenuate Apoptosis in Human Cells. Veling MT, Nguyen DT, Thadani NN, Oster ME, Rollins NJ, Brock KP, Bethel NP, Lim S, Baker D, Way JC, Marks DS, Chang RL, Silver PA. ACS Synth Biol. 2022 Mar 18;11(3):1292-1302. doi: 10.1021/acssynbio.1c00572. Epub 2022 Feb 18. PubMed 35176859.
Backbone
  Vector backbone: YK 02
  Vector type: Mammalian Expression
Growth in bacteria
  Bacterial resistance: Ampicillin, 100 μg/mL
  Growth temperature: 37°C
  Growth strain: DH5alpha
  Copy number: High Copy
Gene/Insert
  Gene/Insert name: DHN_TaLEA4
  Species: T. aestivum
  Insert size (bp): 570
  Cloning method: Gibson Cloning
Terms and licenses: Academic/Nonprofit Terms; Industry Terms: Not Available to Industry
Depositor comments: This is one of the top performing targets in our apoptosis assay (it protected from apoptosis). See supplemental table 2 in our paper to see its performance in our assay. The negative control for this assay is pSecTag2 B which can be obtained from Thermo here https://www.thermofisher.com/order/catalog/product/V90020
How to cite: pST_DHN_TaLEA4 (pBS0802) was a gift from Pamela Silver (Addgene plasmid # 185263 ; http://n2t.net/addgene:185263 ; RRID:Addgene_185263)
